>Addgene plasmid #239254 | pLJC6-HK2 (delta MBD)-3xFLAG | addgene full sequence | sequence record 478708 | Addgene NGS Result
TTGAGATCCTTTTTTTCTGCGCGTAATCTGCTGCTTGCAAACAAAAAAACCACCGCTACCAGCGGTGGTT
TGTTTGCCGGATCAAGAGCTACCAACTCTTTTTCCGAAGGTAACTGGCTTCAGCAGAGCGCAGATACCAA
ATACTGTTCTTCTAGTGTAGCCGTAGTTAGGCCACCACTTCAAGAACTCTGTAGCACCGCCTACATACCT
CGCTCTGCTAATCCTGTTACCAGTGGCTGCTGCCAGTGGCGATAAGTCGTGTCTTACCGGGTTGGACTCA
AGACGATAGTTACCGGATAAGGCGCAGCGGTCGGGCTGAACGGGGGGTTCGTGCACACAGCCCAGCTTGG
AGCGAACGACCTACACCGAACTGAGATACCTACAGCGTGAGCTATGAGAAAGCGCCACGCTTCCCGAAGG
GAGAAAGGCGGACAGGTATCCGGTAAGCGGCAGGGTCGGAACAGGAGAGCGCACGAGGGAGCTTCCAGGG
GGAAACGCCTGGTATCTTTATAGTCCTGTCGGGTTTCGCCACCTCTGACTTGAGCGTCGATTTTTGTGAT
GCTCGTCAGGGGGGCGGAGCCTATGGAAAAACGCCAGCAACGCGGCCTTTTTACGGTTCCTGGCCTTTTG
CTGGCCTTTTGCTCACATGTTCTTTCCTGCGTTATCCCCTGATTCTGTGGATAACCGTATTACCGCCTTT
GAGTGAGCTGATACCGCTCGCCGCAGCCGAACGACCGAGCGCAGCGAGTCAGTGAGCGAGGAAGCGGAAG
AGCGCCCAATACGCAAACCGCCTCTCCCCGCGCGTTGGCCGATTCATTAATGCAGCTGGCACGACAGGTT
TCCCGACTGGAAAGCGGGCAGTGAGCGCAACGCAATTAATGTGAGTTAGCTCACTCATTAGGCACCCCAG
GCTTTACACTTTATGCTTCCGGCTCGTATGTTGTGTGGAATTGTGAGCGGATAACAATTTCACACAGGAA
ACAGCTATGACCATGATTACGCCAAGCGCGCAATTAACCCTCACTAAAGGGAACAAAAGCTGGAGCTGCA
AGCTTAATGTAGTCTTATGCAATACTCTTGTAGTCTTGCAACATGGTAACGATGAGTTAGCAACATGCCT
TACAAGGAGAGAAAAAGCACCGTGCATGCCGATTGGTGGAAGTAAGGTGGTACGATCGTGCCTTATTAGG
AAGGCAACAGACGGGTCTGACATGGATTGGACGAACCACTGAATTGCCGCATTGCAGAGATATTGTATTT
AAGTGCCTAGCTCGATACATAAACGGGTCTCTCTGGTTAGACCAGATCTGAGCCTGGGAGCTCTCTGGCT
AACTAGGGAACCCACTGCTTAAGCCTCAATAAAGCTTGCCTTGAGTGCTTCAAGTAGTGTGTGCCCGTCT
GTTGTGTGACTCTGGTAACTAGAGATCCCTCAGACCCTTTTAGTCAGTGTGGAAAATCTCTAGCAGTGGC
GCCCGAACAGGGACTTGAAAGCGAAAGGGAAACCAGAGGAGCTCTCTCGACGCAGGACTCGGCTTGCTGA
AGCGCGCACGGCAAGAGGCGAGGGGCGGCGACTGGTGAGTACGCCAAAAATTTTGACTAGCGGAGGCTAG
AAGGAGAGAGATGGGTGCGAGAGCGTCAGTATTAAGCGGGGGAGAATTAGATCGCGATGGGAAAAAATTC
GGTTAAGGCCAGGGGGAAAGAAAAAATATAAATTAAAACATATAGTATGGGCAAGCAGGGAGCTAGAACG
ATTCGCAGTTAATCCTGGCCTGTTAGAAACATCAGAAGGCTGTAGACAAATACTGGGACAGCTACAACCA
TCCCTTCAGACAGGATCAGAAGAACTTAGATCATTATATAATACAGTAGCAACCCTCTATTGTGTGCATC
AAAGGATAGAGATAAAAGACACCAAGGAAGCTTTAGACAAGATAGAGGAAGAGCAAAACAAAAGTAAGAC
CACCGCACAGCAAGCAGCAGCTGATCTTCAGACCTGGAGGAGGAGATATGAGGGACAATTGGAGAAGTGA
ATTATATAAATATAAAGTAGTAAAAATTGAACCATTAGGAGTAGCACCCACCAAGGCAAAGAGAAGAGTG
GTGCAGAGAGAAAAAAGAGCAGTGGGAATAGGAGCTTTGTTCCTTGGGTTCTTGGGAGCAGCAGGAAGCA
CTATGGGCGCAGCGTCAATGACGCTGACGGTACAGGCCAGACAATTATTGTCTGGTATAGTGCAGCAGCA
GAACAATTTGCTGAGGGCTATTGAGGCGCAACAGCATCTGTTGCAACTCACAGTCTGGGGCATCAAGCAG
CTCCAGGCAAGAATCCTGGCTGTGGAAAGATACCTAAAGGATCAACAGCTCCTGGGGATTTGGGGTTGCT
CTGGAAAACTCATTTGCACCACTGCTGTGCCTTGGAATGCTAGTTGGAGTAATAAATCTCTGGAACAGAT
TTGGAATCACACGACCTGGATGGAGTGGGACAGAGAAATTAACAATTACACAAGCTTAATACACTCCTTA
ATTGAAGAATCGCAAAACCAGCAAGAAAAGAATGAACAAGAATTATTGGAATTAGATAAATGGGCAAGTT
TGTGGAATTGGTTTAACATAACAAATTGGCTGTGGTATATAAAATTATTCATAATGATAGTAGGAGGCTT
GGTAGGTTTAAGAATAGTTTTTGCTGTACTTTCTATAGTGAATAGAGTTAGGCAGGGATATTCACCATTA
TCGTTTCAGACCCACCTCCCAACCCCGAGGGGACCCGACAGGCCCGAAGGAATAGAAGAAGAAGGTGGAG
AGAGAGACAGAGACAGATCCATTCGATTAGTGAACGGATCTCGACGGTATCGATCACGAGACTAGCCTCG
AGCGGGATCTGGCCTCCGCGCCGGGTTTTGGCGCCTCCCGCGGGCGCCCCCCTCCTCACGGCGAGCGCTG
CCACGTCAGACGAAGGGCGCAGCGAGCGTCCTGATCCTTCCGCCCGGACGCTCAGGACAGCGGCCCGCTG
CTCATAAGACTCGGCCTTAGAACCCCAGTATCAGCAGAAGGACATTTTAGGACGGGACTTGGGTGACTCT
AGGGCACTGGTTTTCTTTCCAGAGAGCGGAACAGGCGAGGAAAAGTAGTCCCTTCTCGGCGATTCTGCGG
AGGGATCTCCGTGGGGCGGTGAACGCCGATGATTATATAAGGACGCGCCGGGTGTGGCACAGCTAGTTCC
GTCGCAGCCGGGATTTGGGTCGCGGTTCTTGTTTGTGGATCGCTGTGATCGTCACTTGGTGAGTAGCGGG
CTGCTGGGCTGGCCGGGGCTTTCGTGGCCGCCGGGCCGCTCGGTGGGACGGAAGCGTGTGGAGAGACCGC
CAAGGGCTGTAGTCTGGGTCCGCGAGCAAGGTTGCCCTGAACTGGGGGTTGGGGGGAGCGCAGCAAAATG
GCGGCTGTTCCCGAGTCTTGAATGGAAGACGCTTGTGAGGCGGGCTGTGAGGTCGTTGAAACAAGGTGGG
GGGCATGGTGGGCGGCAAGAACCCAAGGTCTTGAGGCCTTCGCTAATGCGGGAAAGCTCTTATTCGGGTG
AGATGGGCTGGGGCACCATCTGGGGACCCTGACGTGAAGTTTGTCACTGACTGGAGAACTCGGTTTGTCG
TCTGTTGCGGGGGCGGCAGTTATGGCGGTGCCGTTGGGCAGTGCACCCGTACCTTTGGGAGCGCGCGCCC
TCGTCGTGTCGTGACGTCACCCGTTCTGTTGGCTTATAATGCAGGGTGGGGCCACCTGCCGGTAGGTGTG
CGGTAGGCTTTTCTCCGTCGCAGGACGCAGGGTTCGGGCCTAGGGTAGGCTCTCCTGAATCGACAGGCGC
CGGACCTCTGGTGAGGGGAGGGATAAGTGAGGCGTCAGTTTCTTTGGTCGGTTTTATGTACCTATCTTCT
TAAGTAGCTGAAGCTCCGGTTTTGAACTATGCGCTCGGGGTTGGCGAGTGTGTTTTGTGAAGTTTTTTAG
GCACCTTTTGAAATGTAATCATTTGGGTCAATATGTAATTTTCAGTGTTAGACTAGTAAATTGTCCGCTA
AATTCTGGCCGTTTTTGGCTTTTTTGTTAGACGAAGCGCTAGCGCTACCGGTTTAATTAACGGCAGGATG
GGAGGCAGCGTTGACCAGTATCTCTACCACATGCGCCTCTCTGATGAGACCCTCTTGGAGATCTCTAAGC
GGTTCCGCAAGGAGATGGAGAAAGGGCTTGGAGCCACCACTCACCCTACTGCAGCAGTGAAGATGCTGCC
CACCTTTGTGAGGTCCACTCCAGATGGGACAGAACACGGAGAGTTCCTGGCTCTGGATCTTGGAGGGACC
AACTTCCGTGTGCTTTGGGTGAAAGTAACGGACAATGGGCTCCAGAAGGTGGAGATGGAGAATCAGATCT
ATGCCATCCCTGAGGACATCATGCGAGGCAGTGGCACCCAGCTGTTTGACCATATCGCCGAGTGTCTGGC
AAACTTCATGGATAAGCTACAAATCAAAGACAAGAAGCTCCCACTGGGTTTTACCTTCTCGTTCCCCTGC
CACCAGACTAAACTAGACGAGAGTTTCCTGGTCTCATGGACCAAGGGATTCAAGTCCAGTGGAGTGGAAG
GCAGAGACGTTGTGGCTCTGATCCGGAAGGCCATCCAGAGGAGAGGGGACTTTGATATCGACATTGTGGC
TGTGGTGAATGACACAGTTGGGACCATGATGACCTGTGGTTATGATGACCACAACTGTGAGATTGGTCTC
ATTGTGGGCACGGGCAGCAACGCCTGCTACATGGAAGAGATGCGCCACATCGACATGGTGGAAGGCGATG
AGGGGCGGATGTGCATCAATATGGAGTGGGGGGCCTTCGGGGACGATGGCTCGCTCAACGACATTCGCAC
TGAGTTTGACCAGGAGATTGACATGGGCTCACTGAACCCGGGAAAGCAACTGTTTGAGAAGATGATCAGT
GGGATGTACATGGGGGAGCTGGTGAGGCTTATCCTGGTGAAGATGGCCAAGGAGGAGCTGCTCTTTGGGG
GGAAGCTCAGCCCAGAGCTTCTCAACACCGGTCGCTTTGAGACCAAAGACATCTCAGACATTGAAGGGGA
GAAGGATGGCATCCGGAAGGCCCGTGAGGTCCTGATGCGGTTGGGCCTGGACCCGACTCAGGAGGACTGC
GTGGCCACTCACCGGATCTGCCAGATCGTGTCCACACGCTCCGCCAGCCTGTGCGCAGCCACCCTGGCCG
CCGTGCTGCAGCGCATCAAGGAGAACAAAGGCGAGGAGCGGCTGCGCTCTACTATTGGGGTCGACGGTTC
CGTCTACAAGAAACACCCCCATTTTGCCAAGCGTCTACATAAGACCGTGCGGCGGCTGGTGCCCGGCTGC
GATGTCCGCTTCCTCCGCTCCGAGGATGGCAGTGGCAAAGGTGCAGCCATGGTGACAGCAGTGGCTTACC
GGCTGGCCGATCAACACCGTGCCCGCCAGAAGACATTAGAGCATCTGCAGCTGAGCCATGACCAGCTGCT
GGAGGTCAAGAGGAGGATGAAGGTAGAAATGGAGCGAGGTCTGAGCAAGGAGACTCATGCCAGTGCCCCC
GTCAAGATGCTGCCCACCTACGTGTGTGCTACCCCGGACGGCACAGAGAAAGGGGACTTCTTGGCCTTGG
ACCTTGGAGGAACAAATTTCCGGGTCCTGCTGGTCCGTGTTCGGAATGGGAAGTGGGGTGGAGTGGAGAT
GCACAACAAGATCTACGCCATCCCGCAGGAGGTCATGCACGGCACCGGGGACGAGCTCTTTGACCACATT
GTCCAGTGCATCGCGGACTTCCTCGAGTACATGGGCATGAAGGGCGTGTCCCTGCCTCTGGGTTTTACCT
TCTCCTTCCCCTGCCAGCAGAACAGCCTGGACGAGAGCATCCTCCTCAAGTGGACAAAAGGCTTCAAGGC
ATCTGGCTGCGAGGGCGAGGACGTGGTGACCCTGCTGAAGGAAGCGATCCACCGGCGAGAGGAGTTTGAC
CTGGATGTGGTTGCTGTGGTGAACGACACAGTCGGAACTATGATGACCTGTGGCTTTGAAGACCCTCACT
GTGAAGTTGGCCTCATTGTTGGCACGGGCAGCAATGCCTGCTACATGGAGGAGATGCGCAATGTGGAACT
GGTGGAAGGAGAAGAGGGGCGGATGTGTGTGAACATGGAATGGGGGGCCTTCGGGGACAATGGATGCCTA
GATGACTTCCGCACAGAATTTGATGTGGCTGTGGATGAGCTTTCACTCAACCCGGGCAAGCAGAGGTTCG
AGAAAATGATCAGTGGAATGTACCTGGGTGAGATTGTCCGTAACATTCTCATCGATTTCACCAAGCGTGG
ACTACTCTTCCGAGGCCGCATCTCAGAGCGGCTCAAGACAAGGGGCATCTTTGAAACCAAGTTCTTGTCT
CAGATTGAGAGTGACTGCCTGGCCCTGCTGCAAGTCCGAGCCATCCTGCAACACTTAGGGCTTGAGAGCA
CCTGTGACGACAGCATCATTGTTAAGGAGGTGTGCACTGTGGTGGCCCGGCGGGCAGCCCAGCTCTGTGG
CGCAGGCATGGCCGCTGTGGTGGACAGGATACGAGAAAACCGTGGGCTGGACGCTCTCAAAGTGACAGTG
GGTGTGGATGGGACCCTCTACAAGCTACATCCTCACTTTGCCAAAGTCATGCATGAGACAGTGAAGGACC
TGGCTCCGAAATGTGATGTGTCTTTCCTGCAGTCAGAGGATGGCAGCGGGAAGGGGGCGGCGCTCATCAC
TGCTGTGGCCTGCCGCATCCGTGAGGCTGGACAGCGAGGAGGAAGTGCGGCCGCAGGCGACTACAAAGAC
CATGACGGTGATTATAAAGATCATGACATTGATTACAAGGATGACGATGACAAGTAATAAGAATTCTCGA
CCTCGAGACAAATGGCAGTATTCATCCACAATTTTAAAAGAAAAGGGGGGATTGGGGGGTACAGTGCAGG
GGAAAGAATAGTAGACATAATAGCAACAGACATACAAACTAAAGAATTACAAAAACAAATTACAAAAATT
CAAAATTTTCGGGTTTATTACAGGGACAGCAGAGATCCACTTTGGCCGCGGCTCGAGGGGGTTGGGGTTG
CGCCTTTTCCAAGGCAGCCCTGGGTTTGCGCAGGGACGCGGCTGCTCTGGGCGTGGTTCCGGGAAACGCA
GCGGCGCCGACCCTGGGTCTCGCACATTCTTCACGTCCGTTCGCAGCGTCACCCGGATCTTCGCCGCTAC
CCTTGTGGGCCCCCCGGCGACGCTTCCTGCTCCGCCCCTAAGTCGGGAAGGTTCCTTGCGGTTCGCGGCG
TGCCGGACGTGACAAACGGAAGCCGCACGTCTCACTAGTACCCTCGCAGACGGACAGCGCCAGGGAGCAA
TGGCAGCGCGCCGACCGCGATGGGCTGTGGCCAATAGCGGCTGCTCAGCAGGGCGCGCCGAGAGCAGCGG
CCGGGAAGGGGCGGTGCGGGAGGCGGGGTGTGGGGCGGTAGTGTGGGCCCTGTTCCTGCCCGCGCGGTGT
TCCGCATTCTGCAAGCCTCCGGAGCGCACGTCGGCAGTCGGCTCCCTCGTTGACCGAATCACCGACCTCT
CTCCCCAGGGGGATCCATGGTTCCTTTGTCTCAAGAAGAATCCACCCTCATTGAAAGAGCAACGGCTACA
ATCAACAGCATCCCCATCTCTGAAGACTACAGCGTCGCCAGCGCAGCTCTCTCTAGCGACGGCCGCATCT
TCACTGGTGTCAATGTATATCATTTTACTGGGGGACCTTGTGCAGAACTCGTGGTGCTGGGCACTGCTGC
TGCTGCGGCAGCTGGCAACCTGACTTGTATCGTCGCGATCGGAAATGAGAACAGGGGCATCTTGAGCCCC
TGCGGACGGTGCCGACAGGTGCTTCTCGATCTGCATCCTGGGATCAAAGCCATAGTGAAGGACAGTGATG
GACAGCCGACGGCAGTTGGGATTCGTGAATTGCTGCCCTCTGGTTATGTGTGGGAGGGCTAAGGTACCTT
TAAGACCAATGACTTACAAGGCAGCTGTAGATCTTAGCCACTTTTTAAAAGAAAAGGGGGGACTGGAAGG
GCTAATTCACTCCCAACGAAGACAAGATCTGCTTTTTGCTTGTACTGGGTCTCTCTGGTTAGACCAGATC
TGAGCCTGGGAGCTCTCTGGCTAACTAGGGAACCCACTGCTTAAGCCTCAATAAAGCTTGCCTTGAGTGC
TTCAAGTAGTGTGTGCCCGTCTGTTGTGTGACTCTGGTAACTAGAGATCCCTCAGACCCTTTTAGTCAGT
GTGGAAAATCTCTAGCAGTAGTAGTTCATGTCATCTTATTATTCAGTATTTATAACTTGCAAAGAAATGA
ATATCAGAGAGTGAGAGGAACTTGTTTATTGCAGCTTATAATGGTTACAAATAAAGCAATAGCATCACAA
ATTTCACAAATAAAGCATTTTTTTCACTGCATTCTAGTTGTGGTTTGTCCAAACTCATCAATGTATCTTA
TCATGTCTGGCTCTAGCTATCCCGCCCCTAACTCCGCCCATCCCGCCCCTAACTCCGCCCAGTTCCGCCC
ATTCTCCGCCCCATGGCTGACTAATTTTTTTTATTTATGCAGAGGCCGAGGCCGCCTCGGCCTCTGAGCT
ATTCCAGAAGTAGTGAGGAGGCTTTTTTGGAGGCCTAGGGACGTACCCAATTCGCCCTATAGTGAGTCGT
ATTACGCGCGCTCACTGGCCGTCGTTTTACAACGTCGTGACTGGGAAAACCCTGGCGTTACCCAACTTAA
TCGCCTTGCAGCACATCCCCCTTTCGCCAGCTGGCGTAATAGCGAAGAGGCCCGCACCGATCGCCCTTCC
CAACAGTTGCGCAGCCTGAATGGCGAATGGG
[124 nt withheld, positions 8922-9045]
C
[91 nt withheld, positions 9047-9137]
A
[49 nt withheld, positions 9139-9187]
CCTTTGACGTTGGAGTCCACGTTCTTT
[37 nt withheld, positions 9215-9251]
ACCCTATCTCGGTCTATTCTTTTGATTTATAAGGGATTTTGCCGATTTCGGCCTATTGGTTAAAAAATGA
GCTGATTTAACAAAAATTTAACGCGAATTTTAACAAAATATTAACGCTTACAATTTAGGTGGCACTTTTC
GGGGAAATGTGCGCGGAACCCCTATTTGTTTATTTTTCTAAATACATTCAAATATGTATCCGCTCATGAG
ACAATAACCCTGATAAATGCTTCAATAATATTGAAAAAGGAAGAGTATGAGTATTCAACATTTCCGTGTC
GCCCTTATTCCCTTTTTTGCGGCATTTTGCCTTCCTGTTTTTGCTCACCCAGAAACGCTGGTGAAAGTAA
AAGATGCTGAAGATCAGTTGGGTGCACGAGTGGGTTACATCGAACTGGATCTCAACAGCGGTAAGATCCT
TGAGAGTTTTCGCCCCGAAGAACGTTTTCCAATGATGAGCACTTTTAAAGTTCTGCTATGTGGCGCGGTA
TTATCCCGTATTGACGCCGGGCAAGAGCAACTCGGTCGCCGCATACACTATTCTCAGAATGACTTGGTTG
AGTACTCACCAGTCACAGAAAAGCATCTTACGGATGGCATGACAGTAAGAGAATTATGCAGTGCTGCCAT
AACCATGAGTGATAACACTGCGGCCAACTTACTTCTGACAACGATCGGAGGACCGAAGGAGCTAACCGCT
TTTTTGCACAACATGGGGGATCATGTAACTCGCCTTGATCGTTGGGAACCGGAGCTGAATGAAGCCATAC
CAAACGACGAGCGTGACACCACGATGCCTGTAGCAATGGCAACAACGTTGCGCAAACTATTAACTGGCGA
ACTACTTACTCTAGCTTCCCGGCAACAATTAATAGACTGGATGGAGGCGGATAAAGTTGCAGGACCACTT
CTGCGCTCGGCCCTTCCGGCTGGCTGGTTTATTGCTGATAAATCTGGAGCCGGTGAGCGTGGGTCTCGCG
GTATCATTGCAGCACTGGGGCCAGATGGTAAGCCCTCCCGTATCGTAGTTATCTACACGACGGGGAGTCA
GGCAACTATGGATGAACGAAATAGACAGATCGCTGAGATAGGTGCCTCACTGATTAAGCATTGGTAACTG
TCAGACCAAGTTTACTCATATATACTTTAGATTGATTTAAAACTTCATTTTTAATTTAAAAGGATCTAGG
TGAAGATCCTTTTTGATAATCTCATGACCAAAATCCCTTAACGTGAGTTTTCGTTCCACTGAGCGTCAGA
CCCCGTAGAAAAGATCAAAGGATCTTC
Features (pLannotate 1.2.2; 27 found; start..end, strand, type, name):
      1..589     +  rep_origin     ori: high-copy-number ColE1/pMB1/pBR322/pUC origin of replication
    772..864     +  CDS            lacI (fragment): lac repressor; lacI; The lac repressor binds to the lac operator to inhibit transcription in E. coli. This inhibition can be relieved by adding lactose or isopropyl-β-D-thiogalactopyranoside (IPTG).
    877..898     +  protein_bind   CAP binding site: CAP binding activates transcription in the presence of cAMP. E. coli catabolite activator protein
    913..943     +  promoter       lac promoter: promoter for the E. coli lac operon
    951..967     +  protein_bind   lac operator: The lac repressor binds to the lac operator to inhibit transcription in E. coli. This inhibition can be relieved by adding lactose or isopropyl-β-D-thiogalactopyranoside (IPTG). lac repressor encoded by lacI
   1012..1030    +  promoter       T3 promoter: promoter for bacteriophage T3 RNA polymerase
   1058..1284    +  promoter       RSV promoter: Rous sarcoma virus enhancer/promoter
   1285..1465    +  LTR            5' LTR (truncated): truncated 5' long terminal repeat (LTR) from HIV-1
   1512..1637    +  misc_feature   HIV-1 Ψ: packaging signal of human immunodeficiency virus type 1
   1621..1984    +  CDS            HIV-1 gag (fragment): gag protein from human immunodeficiency virus 1; gag
   2130..2363    +  misc_feature   RRE: The Rev response element (RRE) of HIV-1 allows for Rev-dependent mRNA export from the nucleus to the cytoplasm.
   2740..2840    +  CDS            Rev (fragment): human immunodeficiency virus 1 (HIV-1) Rev protein; rev; enhances nuclear export of unspliced and incompletely spliced viral mRNAs
   2881..4092    +  promoter       UbC promoter: human ubiquitin C promoter
   4140..6827    +  CDS            HK2: HXK2_HUMAN - Experimental evidence at protein level: Swiss-Prot protein existence level 1. Catalyzes the phosphorylation of hexose, such as D-glucose and D-fructose, to hexose 6-phosphate (D-glucose 6-phosphate and D- fructose 6-phosphate, respectively) (PubMed:23185017, PubMed:26985301, PubMed:29298880). Mediates the initial step of glycolysis by catalyzing phosphorylation of D-glucose to D-glucose 6-phosphate (PubMed:29298880). Plays a key role in maintaining the integrity of the outer mitochondrial membrane by preventing the release of apoptogenic molecules from the intermembrane space and
   6849..6914    +  CDS            3xFLAG: three tandem FLAG® epitope tags, followed by an enterokinase cleavage site
   6962..7079    +  misc_feature   cPPT/CTS: central polypurine tract and central termination sequence of HIV-1
   7128..7638    +  promoter       hPGK promoter: human phosphoglycerate kinase 1 promoter
   7653..8042    +  CDS            BSD: blasticidin S deaminase; Aspergillus terreus BSD; confers resistance to blasticidin
   8035..8112    +  CDS            nef (fragment): NEF_HV1Z2 - Experimental evidence at protein level: Swiss-Prot protein existence level 1. Extracellular Nef protein targets CD4(+) T-lymphocytes for apoptosis by interacting with CXCR4 surface receptors. From Human immunodeficiency virus type 1 group M subtype D (isolate Z2/CDC-Z34) (HIV-1).
   8114..8347    +  LTR            3' LTR (ΔU3): self-inactivating 3' long terminal repeat (LTR) from HIV-1
   8419..8540    +  polyA_signal   SV40 poly(A) signal: SV40 polyadenylation signal
   8580..8715    +  rep_origin     SV40 ori: SV40 origin of replication
   8736..8754    -  promoter       T7 promoter: promoter for bacteriophage T7 RNA polymerase
   8762..8917    +  CDS            lacZα (fragment): LacZα fragment of β-galactosidase; lacZ fragment
   8922..9350    +  rep_origin     f1 ori (sequence partly withheld): f1 bacteriophage origin of replication; arrow indicates direction of (+) strand synthesis
   9403..9507    +  promoter       AmpR promoter: bla
   9508..10368   +  CDS            AmpR: β-lactamase; bla; confers resistance to ampicillin, carbenicillin, and related antibiotics
