[The description below was written by a language model from this plasmid's Addgene catalogue record and pLannotate feature annotations shown in this document.]
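Description:
pLJC6-HK2 (delta MBD)-3xFLAG is a lentiviral transfer plasmid of about 10.5 kb, built on the pLJC6 backbone, for stable overexpression of a truncated human hexokinase 2 in mammalian cells. In bacteria it is maintained through a high-copy ColE1/pUC-type origin and selected with ampicillin (AmpR/β-lactamase). The backbone also carries an f1 origin, an SV40 origin and leftover cloning-vector elements (lac promoter/operator, lacZα and lacI fragments, T3 and T7 promoters). The viral portion has a third-generation, self-inactivating layout. An RSV promoter drives a truncated HIV-1 5' LTR to produce the genomic RNA, followed by the Ψ packaging signal with a gag fragment and the Rev response element for Rev-dependent nuclear export. The genome ends in a ΔU3 3' LTR that inactivates LTR-driven transcription after integration, with an SV40 polyadenylation signal just downstream.

Between the LTRs, the human ubiquitin C promoter drives the HK2 coding sequence, cloned between PacI and NotI sites and fused at its C terminus to a 3xFLAG epitope for detection or immunoprecipitation. The codons for the N-terminal 21 amino acids were replaced with a new initiator methionine and a GGS linker, removing the endogenous mitochondrial binding domain. The insert also carries the set of silent mutations described for the related pLJC2-HK2-3xFLAG construct; the record does not state their purpose. Downstream lie a cPPT/CTS element and a separate hPGK promoter driving blasticidin S deaminase, which allows blasticidin selection of transduced cells. The record gives the purpose as HK2 lentiviral overexpression, and the associated publication concerns hexokinase detachment from mitochondria and the Warburg effect.
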