Addgene plasmid #239254: pLJC6-HK2 (delta MBD)-3xFLAG
Purpose: HK2 lentiviral overexpression vector
Depositing lab: Jason Cantor. Depositing organization: Morgridge Institute for Research. Publication: Hexokinase detachment from mitochondria drives the Warburg effect to support compartmentalized ATP production. Huggler KS, Flickinger KM, Forsberg MH, Mellado Fritz CA, Chang GR, McGuire MF, Capitini CM, Cantor JR. Nat Metab. 2026 Jan 16. doi: 10.1038/s42255-025-01428-1. PubMed 41545565.
Backbone
  Vector backbone: pLJC6
  Vector type: Mammalian Expression, Lentiviral
  Selectable markers: Blasticidin
Growth in bacteria
  Bacterial resistance: Ampicillin, 100 μg/mL
  Growth temperature: 37°C
  Growth strain: NEB Stable
  Copy number: High Copy
Gene/Insert
  Gene/Insert name: HK2
  Species: H. sapiens (human)
  Mutation: Insert contains the set of silent mutations described for pLJC2-HK2-3xFLAG (See comments for further detail)
  Entrez Gene: HK2 (a.k.a. HKII, HXK2)
  Promoter: Ubc
  Tag / fusion protein: 3xFLAG (C terminal on insert)
  Cloning method: Restriction Enzyme; 5′ cloning site PacI (not destroyed); 3′ cloning site NotI (not destroyed)
  Sequencing primers: 5′ GTAAATTGTCCGCTAAATTCTGGC; 3′ CCCTTTTCTTTTAAAATTGTGGATGAATACTGCC
Terms and licenses: Academic/Nonprofit Terms; Industry Terms: Not Available to Industry
Depositor comments: The nucleotides corresponding to the N-terminal 21 amino acids were replaced with a new initiator methionine and GGS linker to remove the endogenous mitochondrial binding domain (MBD)
How to cite: pLJC6-HK2 (delta MBD)-3xFLAG was a gift from Jason Cantor (Addgene plasmid # 239254 ; http://n2t.net/addgene:239254 ; RRID:Addgene_239254)
